>Addgene plasmid #147592 | pAc5.1B-lambdaN-HA-DmThor-DmeIF4Ga_687-1666_T | depositor full sequence | sequence record 290039 | Full Sequence
CTTCAAGGAATTAATTCTATATTCTAAAAACACAAATGATACTTCTAAAAAAAATCATGAATGGCATCAA
CTCTGAATCAAATCTTTGCAGATGCACCTACTTCTCATTTCCACTGTCACATCATTTTTCCAGATCTCGC
TGCCTGTTATGTGGCCCACAAACCAAGACACGTTTTATGGCCATTAAAGCTGGCTGATCGTCGCCAAACA
CCAAATACATATCAATATGTACATTCGAGAAAGAAGCGATCAAAGAAGCGTCTTCGGGCGAGTAGGAGAA
TGCGGAGGAGAAGGAGAACGAGCTGATCTAGTATCTCTCCACAATCCAATGCCAACTGACCAACTGGCCA
TATTCGGAGCAATTTGAAGCCAATTTCCATCGCCTGGCGATCGCTCCATTCTTGGCTATATGTTTTTCAC
CGTTCCCGGGGCCATTTTCAAAGACTCGTCGGTAAGATAAGATTGTGTCACTCGCTGTCTCTCTTCATTT
GTCGAAGAATGCTGAGGAATTTCGCGATGACGTCGGCGAGTATTTTGAAGAATGAGAATAATTTGTATTT
ATACGAAAATCAGTTAGTGGAATTTTCTACAAAAACATGTTATCTATAGATAATTTTGTTGCAAAATATG
TTGACTATGACAAAGATTGTATGTATATACCTTTAATGTATTCTCATTTTCTTATGTATTTATAATGGCA
ATGATGATACTGATGATATTTTAAGATGATGCCAGACCACAGGCTGATTTCTGCGTCTTTTGCCGAACGC
AGTGCATGTGCGGTTGTTGTTTTTTGGAATAGTTTCAATTTTCGGACTGTCCGCTTTGATTTCAGTTTCT
TGGCTTATTCAAAAAGCAAAGTAAAGCCAAAAAAGCGAGATGGCAATACCAAATGCGGCAAAACGGTAGT
GGAAGGAAAGGGGTGCGGGGCAGCGGAAGGAAGGGTGGGGCGGGGCGTGGCGGGGTCTGTGGCTGGGCGC
GACGTCACCGACGTTGGAGCCACTCCTTTGACCATGTGTGCGTGTGTGTATTATTCGTGTCTCGCCACTC
GCCGGTTGTTTTTTTCTTTTTATCTCGCTCTCTCTAGCGCCATCTCGTACGCATGCTCAACGCACCGCAT
GTTGCCGTGTCCTTTATGCGTCATTTTGGCTCGAAATAGGCAATTATTTAAACAAAGATTAGTCAACGAA
AACGCTAAAATAAATAAGTCTACAATATGGTTACTTATTGCCATGTGTGTGCAGCCAACGATAGCAACAA
AAGCAACAACACAGTGGCTTTCCCTCTTTCACTTTTTGTTTGCAAGCGCGTGCGAGCAAGACGGCACGAC
CGGCAAACGCAATTACGCTGACAAAGAGCAGACGAAGTTTTGGCCGAAAAACATCAAGGCGCCTGATACG
AATGCATTTGCAATAACAATTGCGATATTTAATATTGTTTATGAAGCTGTTTGACTTCAAAACACACAAA
AAAAAAAATAAAACAAATTATTTGAAAGAGAATTAGGAATCGGACAGCTTATCGTTACGGGCTAACAGCA
CACCGAGACGAAATAGCTTACCTGACGTCACAGCCTCTGGAAGAACTGCCGCCAAGCAGAGAGAGAGAGA
AAAAGAGGGAGAGCAGCTTAGACCGCATGTGCTTGTGTGTGAGGCGTCTCTCTCTTCGTCTCCTGTTTGC
GCAAACGCATAGACTGCACTGAGAAAATCGATTACCTATTTTTTATGAATGAATATTTGCACTATTACTA
TTCAAAACTATTAAGATAGCAATCACATTCAATAGCCAAATACTATACCACCTGAGCGATGCAACGAAAT
GATCAATTTGAGCAAAAATGCTGCATATTTAGGACGGCATCATTATAGAAATGCTTCTTGCTGTGTACTT
TTCTCTCGTCTGGCAGCTGTTTCGCCGTTATTGTTAAAACCGGCTTAAGTTAGGTGTGTTTTCTACGACT
AGTGATGCCCCTACTAGAAGATGTGTGTTGCACAAATGTCCCTGAATAACCAATTTGAAGTGCAGATAGC
AGTAAACGTAAGCTAATATGAATATTATTTAACTGTAATGTTTTAATATCGCTGGACATTACTAATAAAC
CCACTATAAACACATGTACATATGTATGTTTTGGCATACAATGAGTAGTTGGGGAAAAAATGTGTAAAAG
CACCGTGACCATCACAGCATAAAGATAACCAGCTGAAGTATCGAATATGAGTAACCCCCAAATTGAATCA
CATGCCGCAACTGATAGGACCCATGGAAGTACACTCTTCATGGCGATATACAAGACACACACAAGCACGA
ACACCCAGTTGCGGAGGAAATTCTCCGTAAATGAAAACCCAATCGGCGAACAATTCATACCCATATATGG
TAAAAGTTTTGAACGCGACTTGAGAGCGGAGAGCATTGCGGCTGATAAGGTTTTAGCGCTAAGCGGGCTT
TATAAAACGGGCTGCGGGACCAGTTTTCATATCACTACCGTTTGAGTTCTTGTGCTGTGTGGATACTCCT
CCCGACACAAAGCCGCTCCATCAGCCAGCAGTCGTCTAATCCAGAGACCCCGGATCGGGGTACCAACATG
GACGCACAAACACGACGACGTGAGCGTCGCGCTGAGAAACAAGCTCAATGGAAAGCTGCAAACGGTGGAT
CTCCTCCACATATGGCTTACCCATACGATGTTCCAGATTACGCTCCTCCAAGCTTGAATTCTGCAGATAT
CATGTCCGCTTCACCCACCGCCCGTCAAGCCATCACCCAGGCCCTGCCCATGATCACCAGGAAGGTTGTC
ATCTCGGATCCGATCCAGATGCCCGAGGTGTACTCCTCGACGCCCGGCGGAACCCTCTACTCCACCACTC
CTGGAGGCACCAAACTTATCTACGAGCGGGCTTTCATGAAGAATCTCCGTGGCTCCCCATTGAGCCAAAC
TCCGCCGTCCAACGTGCCCAGTTGCTTGCTGAGGGGCACTCCGCGTACTCCCTTCCGCAAGTGCGTGCCC
GTCCCCACGGAACTGATCAAGCAGACCAAGTCGCTGAAGATCGAGGACCAGGAACAGTTCCAACTGGATC
TGTTAATTAATATGAAACAGATGTCGATGTCTGGCGTACAAAGTGGCGGCGGTAGAAGCAGTATGAAGGG
CATGATACACGTAAATTTATCATTAAATCAAGATGTAAAGTTAAGTGAAAATGAAAATGCATGGCGCCCT
CGGGTCTTAAATAAATCTGATGGTGATAGCGACGCGAAATCTGCACTCGAAAAAGATGAATTGGTACGTC
GTGTTCGGGGTATTTTAAATAAGCTTACCCCAGAAAGGTTTGACACACTTGTTGAGGAGATTATAAAATT
GAAAATTGATACACCCGACAAAGTGGACGAAGTAATTGTGTTGGTATTTGAAAAGGCCATTGATGAGCCA
AACTTTTCTGTGTCTTACGCCAGACTATGTCAACGACTTGCTGCGGAAGTGAAGGTAATAGACGAGCGCA
TGGAAAGCGAAACCAAATCTAACTCGGCACACTTTCGAAATGCATTGTTAGATAAAACTGAACAGGAATT
CACCCAAAACGTTTCACAAAGCACCGCAAAGGAAAAAAAATTACAGCCAATTGTGGATAAAATTAAGAAA
TGTACTGATGCCAATGAAAAAGCGGAACTTGAGGCATTTTTGGAAGAAGAAGAAAGAAAAATAAGAAGAC
GATCCGGAGGGACAGTACGATTTATTGGCGAACTTTTTAAGATATCTATGTTGACTGGCAAAATAATATA
CTCTTGCATCGATACACTTCTTAACCCTCATTCTGAAGACATGCTTGAGTGTTTGTGCAAGCTGCTTACA
ACTGTGGGTGCTAAATTTGAAAAGACCCCAGTAAATTCCAAAGACCCTAGTCGGTGTTATTCGTTGGAAA
AATCGATCACCAGGATGCAGGCCATCGCATCGAAAACTGACAAAGATGGAGCCAGAGTAAGCTCAAGAGT
ACGATTTATGCTTCAAGACGTTATCGACTTGCGTAAGAATAAATGGCAAACTTCGCGGAATGAAGCACCC
AAAACTATGGGACAAATTGAAAAAGAGGCAAAGAATGAGCAGCTTTCTGCACAATATTTTGGTACACTTT
CCAGTACTACACCCGGAGGATCGCAGGGCGGCTCTGGTAAACGAGATGACCGTGGAAACTCTCGATACGG
TGAATCTCGTTCAAGTAGCGCGTATGGTGGCAGCCACAGTCAACGTGGTGATAATGGCAACCTTCGACAC
CAGCAGCAGAACAACGTCGGGGGAAACGTCTCTGGAGGTGCTGGACACTCCAATGGAAACAATGATGAAA
ATACTTGGCATGTGCAAACCAGCAAAGGTAGCCGCTCTCTAGCGGTTGACAGCAATAAACTGGAAGGCCT
GTCTAAACTTTCTGACCAAAATCTGGAAACAAAGAAGATGGGTGGATTAACGCAATTCATTTGGATTAGT
AGTGACACGACAAGACTATCGTCGGCGCCGACACCAACCCCATCCAATCCTTTCGCTGTGCTCTCATCCC
TAATTGATAAAAATAGTAATGAAAGGGATCGCGATCGCAGTGGACCCAGAAACAAAGGATCATACAACAA
AGGTTCTATGGAGCGGGATCGTTATGATAGAGGTATGCATTCGAGAACTGGATCATCTCAGGGATCACGA
GAAAACTCATCCTCCCGCGGTGGTCAGCAGGGTCGAACTTTATTGAGTTCATCAGTTCAAAAATCTACTA
GTCATTCAAAATACACCCAACAGGCACCACCTACACGGCATACTGTTAAAGCCCAGTCATCAGTGGGCAG
CTCTAACGTTAACACAGGTCCACTCTACCGTGGAAGTGAGCAGCAAACATCAGCAACCTTCTCGCAGACC
ACCCGTTCTGTTGCTCCTGTAGCAGTGTTCATCGAAGCTAGCGAAACAGATTTAAAACTCATCAAATCTG
TTGTTTCAGAAATTGTAGACCTATCAGCTGCATCTAAAGAAGTCACGCCCGGTGCAGTTTCGTGCATAAA
ACGAGTACCAGAGAAACTACGGTGCAGTTTCATTTATTATATTTTAACAGATTATTTGCATTTAGCAAAT
GTAGGTAAACAGTACAGGCGGTATTTATCTATTGCCGTCTCCCAACTTATTCAGCAGAATTACATTTCTG
CCGATCATTTGAGACTGGCTTACAACGAATTTACCGTATATGCAAACGATTTGATTGTTGATATTCCGGA
GCTTTGGCTATACATTCTTCAATTTGCCGGGCCACTAATTGTAAAGAAAATATTGACTATATCAGATTTG
TGGAACAACAATTTAAAAGAAAATAGTCCATCAAACGTCGCTAAAAAGTTCCTTAAAACATACTTGATAT
ATTGCACACAAGAAGTTGGACCAAATTTTGCTCGGAATATGTGGATCAAGTTTAACCTAAAATGGTCAGA
TTTTATGCCTGAAAGTGAAGTTGCCGACTTTATTAAATTTAACAGACTGGAATATGTGGAAAACGAATCA
AAGTCGCCAGTGATTGATCATAGAGAGACTCCAGAAAAGCACGTTAAAAATGTGATAGACCATATTGAGC
ACTTACTAAAGGAAGGAACAACGGCGGACTGCATTATTGATTATAGTAACGGAAATATAATGGTGGTTGA
TAAGTTGTTTATCAGAGGATTGACGGAAACATTGAGTAATTTCTCGATTCACTACAAGGACAACAGTTAC
AAGCTTGAGTCCGAAACCTTTCAAAAGTTTTGCATACCGGTTTTGCAGAGATACATTGATTCTAATGAAG
ACCACCAACTTGAATGTTTATATACTTTGCAGCTTTTAGTTCATGGATTGGAGCATCCAAGAGGGTTGCT
GAGTGAACTAATTGGCGAGCTATATGATGCCTTTGTAATACAGAAGGAATCGCTTTGTAAGTGGCGAGAT
TCAAAGGATCAGTCTGCTGGCAAGGGCGTTGCTGTAAAAAGTCTTAATCCTTTTTTTAACTCGTTGTTAA
ACGATGATGCCAACAGTTCTAGAGGGCCCGCGGTTCGAAGGTAAGCCTATCCCTAACCCTCTCCTCGGTC
TCGATTCTACGCGTACCGGTCATCATCACCATCACCATTGAGTTTAAACCCGCTGATCAGCCTCGACTGT
GCCTTCTAAGGCCTGAGCTCGCTGATCAGCCTCGATCGAGGATCCAGACATGATAAGATACATTGATGAG
TTTGGACAAACCACAACTAGAATGCAGTGAAAAAAATGCTTTATTTGTGAAATTTGTGATGCTATTGCTT
TATTTGTAACCATTATAAGCTGCAATAAACAAGTTAACAACAACAATTGCATTCATTTTATGTTTCAGGT
TCAGGGGGAGGTGTGGGAGGTTTTTTAAAGCAAGTAAAACCTCTACAAATGTGGTATGGCTGATTATGAT
CAGTCGACCGATGCCCTTGAGAGCCTTCAACCCAGTCAGCTCCTTCCGGTGGGCGCGGGGCATGACTATC
GTCGCCGCACTTATGACTGTCTTCTTTATCATGCAACTCGTAGGACAGGTGCCGGCAGCGCTCTGGGTCA
TTTTCGGCGAGGACCGCTTTCGCTGGAGCGCGACGATGATCGGCCTGTCGCTTGCGGTATTCGGAATCTT
GCACGCCCTCGCTCAAGCCTTCGTCACTGGTCCCGCCACCAAACGTTTCGGCGAGAAGCAGGCCATTATC
GCCGGCATGGCGGCCGACGCGCTGGGCTACGTCTTGCTGGCGTTCGCGACGCGAGGCTGGATGGCCTTCC
CCATTATGATTCTTCTCGCTTCCGGCGGCATCGGGATGCCCGCGTTGCAGGCCATGCTGTCCAGGCAGGT
AGATGACGACCATCAGGGACAGCTTCAAGGATCGCTCGCGGCTCTTACCAGCCAGCAAAAGGCCAGGAAC
CGTAAAAAGGCCGCGTTGCTGGCGTTTTTCCATAGGCTCCGCCCCCCTGACGAGCATCACAAAAATCGAC
GCTCAAGTCAGAGGTGGCGAAACCCGACAGGACTATAAAGATACCAGGCGTTTCCCCCTGGAAGCTCCCT
CGTGCGCTCTCCTGTTCCGACCCTGCCGCTTACCGGATACCTGTCCGCCTTTCTCCCTTCGGGAAGCGTG
GCGCTTTCTCAATGCTCACGCTGTAGGTATCTCAGTTCGGTGTAGGTCGTTCGCTCCAAGCTGGGCTGTG
TGCACGAACCCCCCGTTCAGCCCGACCGCTGCGCCTTATCCGGTAACTATCGTCTTGAGTCCAACCCGGT
AAGACACGACTTATCGCCACTGGCAGCAGCCACTGGTAACAGGATTAGCAGAGCGAGGTATGTAGGCGGT
GCTACAGAGTTCTTGAAGTGGTGGCCTAACTACGGCTACACTAGAAGGACAGTATTTGGTATCTGCGCTC
TGCTGAAGCCAGTTACCTTCGGAAAAAGAGTTGGTAGCTCTTGATCCGGCAAACAAACCACCGCTGGTAG
CGGTGGTTTTTTTGTTTGCAAGCAGCAGATTACGCGCAGAAAAAAAGGATCTCAAGAAGATCCTTTGATC
TTTTCTACGGGGTCTGACGCTCAGTGGAACGAAAACTCACGTTAAGGGATTTTGGTCATGAGATTATCAA
AAAGGATCTTCACCTAGATCCTTTTAAATTAAAAATGAAGTTTTAAATCAATCTAAAGTATATATGAGTA
AACTTGGTCTGACAGTTACCAATGCTTAATCAGTGAGGCACCTATCTCAGCGATCTGTCTATTTCGTTCA
TCCATAGTTGCCTGACTCCCCGTCGTGTAGATAACTACGATACGGGAGGGCTTACCATCTGGCCCCAGTG
CTGCAATGATACCGCGAGACCCACGCTCACCGGCTCCAGATTTATCAGCAATAAACCAGCCAGCCGGAAG
GGCCGAGCGCAGAAGTGGTCCTGCAACTTTATCCGCCTCCATCCAGTCTATTAATTGTTGCCGGGAAGCT
AGAGTAAGTAGTTCGCCAGTTAATAGTTTGCGCAACGTTGTTGCCATTGCTGCAGGCATCGTGGTGTCAC
GCTCGTCGTTTGGTATGGCTTCATTCAGCTCCGGTTCCCAACGATCAAGGCGAGTTACATGATCCCCCAT
GTTGTGCAAAAAAGCGGTTAGCTCCTTCGGTCCTCCGATCGTTGTCAGAAGTAAGTTGGCCGCAGTGTTA
TCACTCATGGTTATGGCAGCACTGCATAATTCTCTTACTGTCATGCCATCCGTAAGATGCTTTTCTGTGA
CTGGTGAGTACTCAACCAAGTCATTCTGAGAATAGTGTATGCGGCGACCGAGTTGCTCTTGCCCGGCGTC
AACACGGGATAATACCGCGCCACATAGCAGAACTTTAAAAGTGCTCATCATTGGAAAACGTTCTTCGGGG
CGAAAACTCTCAAGGATCTTACCGCTGTTGAGATCCAGTTCGATGTAACCCACTCGTGCACCCAACTGAT
CTTCAGCATCTTTTACTTTCACCAGCGTTTCTGGGTGAGCAAAAACAGGAAGGCAAAATGCCGCAAAAAA
GGGAATAAGGGCGACACGGAAATGTTGAATACTCATACTCTTCCTTTTTCAATATTATTGAAGCATTTAT
CAGGGTTATTGTCTCATGAGCGGATACATATTTGAATGTATTTAGAAAAATAAACAAATAGGGGTTCCGC
GCACATTTCCCCGAAAAGTGCCACCTGACGTCTAAGAAACCATTATTATCATGACATTAACCTATAAAAA
TAGGCGTATCACGAGGCCCTTTCGT
Features (pLannotate 1.2.2; 11 found; start..end, strand, type, name):
     56..2568    +  promoter       Ac5 promoter: Drosophila melanogaster actin 5C promoter
   2588..2653    +  CDS            N (fragment): REGN_LAMBD - Experimental evidence at protein level: Swiss-Prot protein existence level 1. Plays a role as a transcriptional antitermination factor that allows the virus to initiate its lytic phase. Activates expression of the delayed viral early genes by modifying host RNA polymerase (RNAP) into a form that is resistant to termination signals. This antitermination function requires the host NusA protein which serves to stabilize the interaction between antitermination protein N and host RNA polymerase. From Escherichia phage lambda (Bacteriophage lambda).
   2678..2704    +  CDS            3xHA (fragment): three tandem HA epitope tags
   2732..3082    +  CDS            Thor: 4EBP_DROME - Experimental evidence at protein level: Swiss-Prot protein existence level 1. Repressor of translation initiation that regulates eIF4E1 activity by preventing its assembly into the eIF4F complex (PubMed:11389445, PubMed:19804760, PubMed:25702871). Hypophosphorylated form competes with eIF4G1 and strongly binds to eIF4E1, leading to repress translation (PubMed:25702871). In contrast, hyperphosphorylated form dissociates from eIF4E1, allowing interaction between eIF4G1 and eIF4E1, leading to initiation of translation (PubMed:25702871). Acts as a regulator of various biological proce
   6060..6101    +  CDS            V5 tag: epitope tag from simian virus 5
   6201..6335    -  polyA_signal   SV40 poly(A) signal: SV40 polyadenylation signal
   6358..6442    -  CDS            large T antigen (fragment): large T antigen from SV40 (simian virus 40)
   6443..6913    +  CDS            TcR (fragment): tetracycline efflux protein; tet; confers resistance to tetracycline
   6957..7545    -  rep_origin     ori: high-copy-number ColE1/pMB1/pBR322/pUC origin of replication
   7716..8576    -  CDS            AmpR: β-lactamase; bla; confers resistance to ampicillin, carbenicillin, and related antibiotics
   8577..8681    -  promoter       AmpR promoter: bla
