[The description below was written by a language model from this plasmid's Addgene catalogue record and pLannotate feature annotations shown in this document.]
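Description:
pAc5.1B-lambdaN-HA-DmThor-DmeIF4Ga_687-1666_T is an 8,775-nt insect expression plasmid. The catalogue lists the backbone as unknown, although the name and feature layout point to a pAc5.1B-type vector. It is propagated in E. coli through a ColE1/pUC-type origin and selected with ampicillin via the bla gene and its own promoter. The catalogue describes it as low copy, whereas the annotation labels the origin as a high-copy type. Fragments of a tetracycline resistance gene and of SV40 large T antigen are also annotated; these appear to be non-functional backbone remnants.

Expression in Drosophila cells is driven by the constitutive actin 5C (Ac5) promoter and terminated by an SV40 polyadenylation signal. The open reading frame begins with a short fragment of the bacteriophage lambda N protein, the peptide that binds boxB RNA hairpins, followed by an HA epitope annotated as a partial match to a 3xHA feature. Next comes the full D. melanogaster Thor (4E-BP) coding sequence, which carries two silent changes relative to the reference. According to the catalogue, Thor is fused to residues 687–1666 of Drosophila eIF4G. The feature table does not annotate this segment, but the roughly 3 kb unannotated gap after Thor is consistent with it. A V5 tag lies downstream; the record does not state whether it is translated in frame with the fusion.

The chimera joins the eIF4E-binding repressor Thor to a C-terminal portion of eIF4G. The associated study examined how 4E-BPs engage eIF4E to repress translation. The lambdaN tag would allow tethering of the protein to boxB-containing reporter mRNAs, though the record does not specify the assay used.
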