Addgene plasmid #147592: pAc5.1B-lambdaN-HA-DmThor-DmeIF4Ga_687-1666_T
Purpose: Insect Expression of DmThor-DmeIF4Ga_687-1666
Depositing lab: Elisa Izaurralde. Depositing organization: Max Planck Institute for Developmental Biology. Publication: 4E-BPs require non-canonical 4E-binding motifs and a lateral surface of eIF4E to repress translation. Igreja C, Peter D, Weiler C, Izaurralde E. Nat Commun. 2014 Sep 2;5:4790. doi: 10.1038/ncomms5790. PubMed 25179781.
Backbone
  Vector backbone: Unknown
  Vector type: Insect Expression
Growth in bacteria
  Bacterial resistance: Ampicillin, 100 μg/mL
  Growth temperature: 37°C
  Growth strain: DH5alpha
  Copy number: Low Copy
Gene/Insert
  Gene/Insert name: DmThor-DmeIF4Ga_687-1666
  Species: D. melanogaster (fly)
  Mutation: DmThor two silent mutations A246C and T321C compared to the sequence given by CG8846-PA; DmEIF4G ORF extracted from NCBI: NM_079901.3.
  Entrez Gene: Thor (a.k.a. Dmel_CG8846, 153432_at, 43-BP, 4E-BP, 4E-BP1, 4EBP, 4e-BP, 4e-bp, 4eBP, 4ebp, BcDNA.HL08053, BcDNA:HL08053, CG8846, CT8705, Dm 4E-BP, Dmel\CG8846, Phas1, Thor/EIF4EBP, anon-WO0172774.158, d4E-BP, d4E-BP1, d4EBP, d4e-bp, d4eBP, dthor, eIF4E-BP, l(2)06270, l(2)k07736, l(2)k13517, pp20, thor)
  Cloning method: Unknown
Terms and licenses: Academic/Nonprofit Terms; Industry Terms: Not Available to Industry
Depositor comments: Plasmids from this collection were made available to the research community and donated after the lab closed. Please note that the sequence provided by the depositing laboratory may be theoretical/predicted or based on Sanger sequencing results. There may be discrepancies between sequencing results obtained by Addgene and the depositor sequence. If an Addgene verified sequence is not available, please contact before placing your order to request that our lab fully sequence the plasmid.
How to cite: pAc5.1B-lambdaN-HA-DmThor-DmeIF4Ga_687-1666_T was a gift from Elisa Izaurralde (Addgene plasmid # 147592 ; http://n2t.net/addgene:147592 ; RRID:Addgene_147592)
